>Addgene plasmid #25317 | SGF29 (3MEU) | depositor partial sequence | sequence record 11791 | Author sequence
CGCAGAGGGGTGCTGATGACCCTGCTGCAGCAGTCGGCCATGACCCTGCCCCTGTGGATCGGGAAGCCTG
GTGACAAGCCCCCACCCCTCTGTGGGGCCATCCCTGCCTCAGGAGACTACGTGGCCAGACCTGGAGACAA
GGTGGCTGCCCGGGTGAAGGCCGTGGATGGGGACGAGCAGTGGATCCTGGCCGAGGTGGTCAGTTACAGC
CATGCCACCAACAAGTATGAGGTAGATGACATCGATGAAGAAGGCAAAGAGAGACACACCCTGAGCCGGC
GCCGTGTCATCCCGCTGCCCCAGTGGAAGGCCAACCCGGAGACGGACCCTGAGGCCTTGTTCCAGAAGGA
GCAGCTCGTGCTGGCCCTGTATCCCCAGACTACCTGCTTCTACCGCGCCCTGATCCATGCGCCCCCACAG
CGGCCCCAGGATGACTACTCGGTCCTGTTTGAAGACACCTCCTATGCAGATGGCTATTCCCCTCCCCTCA
ATGTGGCTCAGAGATACGTGGTGGCTTGTAAGGAACCCAAGAAAAAG
