>Addgene plasmid #25317 | SGF29 (3MEU) | addgene partial sequence | sequence record 31400 | 25317 with T7
ATTCCTCTGAATATTTTGTTTACTTTAAGAAGGAGATATACCATGCATCATCATCATCATCACAGCAGCG
GCAGAGAAAACTTGTATTTCCAGGGCCGCAGAGGGGTGCTGATGACCCTGCTGCAGCAGTCGGCCATGAC
CCTGCCCCTGTGGATCGGGAAGCCTGGTGACAAGCCCCCACCCCTCTGTGGGGCCATCCCTGCCTCAGGA
GACTACGTGGCCAGACCTGGAGACAAGGTGGCTGCCCGGGTGAAGGCCGTGGATGGGGACGAGCAGTGGA
TCCTGGCCGAGGTGGTCAGTTACAGCCATGCCACCAACAAGTATGAGGTAGATGACATCGATGAAGAAGG
CAAAGAGAGACACACCCTGAGCCGGCGCCGTGTCATCCCGCTGCCCCAGTGGAAGGCCAACCCGGAGACG
GACCCTGAGGCCTTGTTCCAGAAGGAGCAGCTCGTGCTGGCCCTGTATCCCCAGACTACCTGCTTCTACC
GCGCCCTGATCCATGCGCCCCCACAGCGGCCCCAGGATGACTACTCGGTCCTGTTTGAAGACACCTCCTA
TGCAGATGGCTATTCCCCTCCCCTCAATGTGGCTCAGAGATACGTGGTGGCTTGTAAGGAACCCAAGAAA
AAGTGATGACGAAGCTTGCGGCCGCACTCGAGCACCACCACCACCACCACTGAGATCCGGCTGCTAACAA
AGCCCGAAAGGAAGCTGAGTTGGCTGCTGCCACCGCTGAGCAATAACTAGCATAACCCCTTGGGGCCTCT
AAACGGGTCTTGAGGGGTTTTTTGCTGAAAGGAGGAACTATATCCGGATTGGCGAATGGGACGCGCCCTG
TAGCGGCGCATTAAGCGCGGCGGGTGTGGTGGTTACGCGCACGTGACGGACCGCTAACTTGCCAGCGCCC
TA
