[The description below was written by a language model from this plasmid's Addgene catalogue record.]
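Description:
SGF29 (3MEU) is a bacterial expression plasmid built on the pET28-MHL backbone, a pET28-derived vector from a structural genomics programme, and was made to produce a fragment of a human protein for structure determination. It is selected with kanamycin and is recorded as low copy. The record does not list the origin of replication or the promoter explicitly. However, the sequencing primers given are T7 and T7-terminator, which fits the usual pET arrangement in which the insert lies between a T7 promoter and a T7 terminator and is transcribed by T7 RNA polymerase in a suitable E. coli expression host. The DH5alpha strain named in the record is a cloning and propagation host rather than an expression strain.

The insert is a 537 bp fragment of human SGF29 (SAGA-associated factor 29 homolog, also known as CCDC101, STAF36 or TDRD29). It encodes amino acids 115–293, the region containing the tandem Tudor domain, so this is a defined domain construct and not the full open reading frame, as the catalogue entry itself cautions. The fragment was introduced by restriction enzyme cloning and carries an N-terminal His tag, which allows the recombinant protein to be purified by immobilised metal affinity chromatography. The construct is tied to a deposited crystal structure (PDB entry 3MEU). Its typical use is therefore overexpression and purification of the SGF29 tandem Tudor domain for crystallography, or for related biophysical and binding studies. No feature table was provided, so details such as a tag cleavage site or other backbone elements cannot be confirmed from the record.
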