Addgene plasmid #25317: SGF29 (3MEU)
Purpose: Bacterial expression for structure determination; may not be full ORF
Depositing lab: Cheryl Arrowsmith. Depositing organization: University of Toronto.
Backbone
  Vector backbone: pET28-MHL
  Backbone manufacturer: SGC
  Backbone size w/o insert (bp): 7325
  Vector type: Bacterial Expression
Growth in bacteria
  Bacterial resistance: Kanamycin, 50 μg/mL
  Growth temperature: 37°C
  Growth strain: DH5alpha
  Copy number: Low Copy
Gene/Insert
  Gene/Insert name: SGF29_6 (alt names: PDB: 3MEU; SGF29 tandem tudor domain; SAGA-associated factor 29 homolog)
  Species: H. sapiens (human)
  Insert size (bp): 537
  Mutation: Contains amino acids 115-293
  Entrez Gene: SGF29 (a.k.a. CCDC101, STAF36, TDRD29)
  Tag / fusion protein: His (N terminal on insert)
  Cloning method: Restriction Enzyme
  Sequencing primers: 5′ T7; 3′ T7-term
Terms and licenses: Academic/Nonprofit Terms; Industry Terms: Not Available to Industry
Depositor comments: PDB: 3MEU. http://www.thesgc.org/structures/3MEU/
How to cite: SGF29 (3MEU) was a gift from Cheryl Arrowsmith (Addgene plasmid # 25317 ; http://n2t.net/addgene:25317 ; RRID:Addgene_25317)
